Addgene plasmid #99392: pMH-SFB-RNF169
Purpose: Mammalian expression construct for S protein-Flag-Streptavidin binding peptide (SFB)-tagged RNF169
Depositing lab: Michael Huen. Depositing organization: University of Hong Kong. Publication: Ring finger protein RNF169 antagonizes the ubiquitin-dependent signaling cascade at sites of DNA damage. Chen J, Feng W, Jiang J, Deng Y, Huen MS. J Biol Chem. 2012 Aug 10;287(33):27715-22. doi: 10.1074/jbc.M112.373530. Epub 2012 Jun 25. PubMed 22733822.
Backbone
  Vector backbone: pMH-SFB
  Vector type: Mammalian Expression
  Selectable markers: Puromycin
Growth in bacteria
  Bacterial resistance: Ampicillin, 100 μg/mL
  Growth temperature: 37°C
  Growth strain: DH5alpha
  Copy number: High Copy
Gene/Insert
  Gene/Insert name: RNF169
  Species: H. sapiens (human)
  Entrez Gene: RNF169
  Tag / fusion protein: SFB (S protein-FLAG-Streptavidin binding peptide) (N terminal on backbone)
  Cloning method: Gateway Cloning
Terms and licenses: Academic/Nonprofit Terms; Industry Terms: Not Available to Industry
How to cite: pMH-SFB-RNF169 was a gift from Michael Huen (Addgene plasmid # 99392 ; http://n2t.net/addgene:99392 ; RRID:Addgene_99392)
