[The description below was written by a language model from this plasmid's Addgene catalogue record and pLannotate feature annotations shown in this document.]
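Description:
pMH-SFB-RNF169 is a mammalian expression plasmid encoding human RNF169 fused at its N terminus to the SFB triple tag, built in the pMH-SFB backbone by Gateway cloning. It is propagated in E. coli through a high-copy ColE1/pUC-type origin with ampicillin selection (AmpR under its own bla promoter). Transfected mammalian cells can be selected with puromycin, since a puromycin N-acetyltransferase gene is driven by a separate SV40 enhancer/early promoter.

Expression is controlled by the human CMV immediate early enhancer and promoter. Downstream lie the S-tag, a FLAG epitope (annotated as a fragment of 3xFLAG) and the streptavidin-binding peptide. The RNF169 coding sequence follows, flanked by the attB1 and attB2 sites left by the Gateway recombination. The combined tag allows detection with anti-FLAG reagents and sequential affinity capture on streptavidin and S-protein resins, a common approach for isolating protein complexes.

RNF169 is annotated as a probable E3 ubiquitin ligase that binds RNF168-generated ubiquitin marks at DNA double-strand breaks. There it competes with TP53BP1 and BRCA1 and so restrains repair signalling, and the construct suits localisation, interaction and overexpression studies of that pathway.

The feature table also shows Moloney murine leukemia virus LTRs, an MESV packaging signal fragment and a truncated gag upstream of the CMV cassette, together with a partial EMCV IRES after the insert. These point to a backbone derived from a gammaretroviral vector, but the record lists the plasmid only as a mammalian expression construct and does not state whether it is intended for viral packaging.
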