Features (pLannotate 1.2.2; 23 found; start..end, strand, type, name):
     11..314     +  enhancer       CMV enhancer: human cytomegalovirus immediate early enhancer
    315..518     +  promoter       CMV promoter: human cytomegalovirus (CMV) immediate early promoter
    541..568     +  misc_feature   MCS (fragment): multiple cloning site
    578..622     +  CDS            S-Tag: affinity and epitope tag derived from pancreatic ribonuclease A
    671..699     +  CDS            3xFLAG (fragment): three tandem FLAG® epitope tags
    716..829     +  CDS            SBP: streptavidin-binding peptide selected from a peptide library; binds streptavidin with nanomolar affinity (Keefe et al., 2001)
    860..889     +  misc_feature   MCS (fragment): multiple cloning site
    902..926     +  protein_bind   attB1: mutant version of attB; recombination site for the Gateway® BP reaction BP Clonase™
    929..3052    +  CDS            RNF169: RN169_HUMAN - Also known as KIAA1991. Experimental evidence at protein level: Swiss-Prot protein existence level 1. Probable E3 ubiquitin-protein ligase that acts as a negative regulator of double-strand breaks (DSBs) repair following DNA damage. Recruited to DSB repair sites by recognizing and binding ubiquitin catalyzed by RNF168 and competes with TP53BP1 and BRCA1 for association with RNF168-modified chromatin, thereby acting as a negative regulator of DSBs repair. E3 ubiquitin-protein ligase activity is not required for regulation of DSBs repair. From Homo sapiens (Human).
   3060..3080    -  protein_bind   attB2: mutant version of attB; core recombination site for the Gateway® BP reaction BP Clonase™
   3097..3309    +  misc_feature   IRES (fragment): internal ribosome entry site (IRES) of the encephalomyocarditis virus (EMCV)
   3348..3677    +  promoter       SV40 promoter: SV40 enhancer and early promoter
   3687..4286    +  CDS            PuroR: puromycin N-acetyltransferase; pac from Streptomyces alboniger; confers resistance to puromycin
   4385..4506    +  LTR            3' LTR (ΔU3) (fragment): self-inactivating 3' long terminal repeat (LTR) from Moloney murine leukemia virus
   4507..4976    +  LTR            LTR: long terminal repeat from Moloney murine leukemia virus
   5042..5094    -  CDS            lacI (fragment): lac repressor; lacI; The lac repressor binds to the lac operator to inhibit transcription in E. coli. This inhibition can be relieved by adding lactose or isopropyl-β-D-thiogalactopyranoside (IPTG).
   5277..5865    -  rep_origin     ori: high-copy-number ColE1/pMB1/pBR322/pUC origin of replication
   6025..6885    -  CDS            AmpR: β-lactamase; bla; confers resistance to ampicillin, carbenicillin, and related antibiotics
   6886..6990    -  promoter       AmpR promoter: bla
   7021..7490    +  LTR            LTR: long terminal repeat from Moloney murine leukemia virus
   7614..7888    +  misc_feature   MESV Ψ (fragment): packaging signal of murine embryonic stem cell virus
   7955..8371    +  CDS            gag (truncated): truncated Moloney murine leukemia virus (MMLV) gag gene lacking the start codon
   8396..8438    +  enhancer       CMV enhancer (fragment): human cytomegalovirus immediate early enhancer
>Addgene plasmid #99392 | pMH-SFB-RNF169 | addgene full sequence | sequence record 192444 | Addgene Assembled Sequence
TGGAGTTCCGCGTTACATAACTTACGGTAAATGGCCCGCCTGGCTGACCGCCCAACGACCCCCGCCCATT
GACGTCAATAATGACGTATGTTCCCATAGTAACGCCAATAGGGACTTTCCATTGACGTCAATGGGTGGAG
TATTTACGGTAAACTGCCCACTTGGCAGTACATCAAGTGTATCATATGCCAAGTACGCCCCCTATTGACG
TCAATGACGGTAAATGGCCCGCCTGGCATTATGCCCAGTACATGACCTTATGGGACTTTCCTACTTGGCA
GTACATCTACGTATTAGTCATCGCTATTACCATGGTGATGCGGTTTTGGCAGTACATCAATGGGCGTGGA
TAGCGGTTTGACTCACGGGGATTTCCAAGTCTCCACCCCATTGACGTCAATGGGAGTTTGTTTTGGCACC
AAAATCAACGGGACTTTCCAAAATGTCGTAACAACTCCGCCCCATTGACGCAAATGGGCGGTAGGCGTGT
ACGGTGGGAGGTCTATATAAGCAGAGCTGGTTTAGTGAACCGTCAGATCCGCTAGCGCTACCGGACTCAG
ATCTCGAGGCCACCATGAAAGAAACCGCTGCTGCTAAATTCGAACGCCAGCACATGGACAGCGGAGCCGG
CGCAGGAGCCGGCGCTGACGCGCCTGACTACAAAGACGATGACGACAAGGGAGATTACAAGGATGACGAT
GACAAAGGCGCGTCGATGGACGAGAAGACCACCGGCTGGCGGGGCGGCCACGTGGTGGAGGGCCTGGCCG
GCGAGCTGGAGCAGCTGCGGGCCAGGCTGGAGCACCACCCTCAGGGCCAGCGGGAGCCCTCCGGCGGCTG
CAAGCTGGGCGGCGCGCCTGAATTCTGCAGTCGACGGTACCGCGGGCCCATCGCTCGAGAGACAAGTTTG
TACAAAAAAGCAGGCTTCATGGCGGCTGCAGGTCCGAGTACTCGGGCCTCTTCCGCGGCGGCAGCAGCCG
CTCTGAGTCGGCGGGGCCGGCGGGGCCGCTGTGACGAGACGGCGGCAGCTAAGACTGGGGCCCCAGGCCC
GGCTTCTGGACCTTCGCTGTTGGTGTTGTCGCCGCCGTTGCTGCAGCCGCCGCTGCCGCCGCGGCCGGAG
GAATCGGGCTGCGCCGGGTGCCTGGAGCCCCCCGGAGAAGCAGCGGCCCTGCCGTGCGGCCACTCGCTTT
GCCGAGGCTGCGCCCAACGCGCCGCCGACGCGGCGGGCCCGGGTTGCCCTCGCTGCCGCGCCCGCGGCCC
AGGCTGGGCCCGCCGTCGGGCCCGCGACGACGGCCAGGCCGACTCAGAGGTGCTGGGCGAGTGCGCCCGC
CGCAGCCAACCCGAGCGCTGCCGCCCGCGCCGGGACGGGGGCGCGGCTGCCGCGGGGCCCAGGCCAGAGC
AGGAGCCGCGTGCCGCGCCTGCGGAGCCAGACTTTATATTCAGAGCACCAATCAAATTAAGCAAGCCTGG
GGAACTTCGTGAGGAATATGAAAGCTTGAGAAAGCTGAGAGAAGAAAAGTTACAAGAGGAAAAACCCTCT
GAAGATCAAATCCACAAGCTGTTACCAGAGGATACAGAAACAGGGAAAAGGAAAATGGATGAACAGAAAA
AAAGAGATGAACCATTAGTACTGAAAACAAATCTGGAACGTTGTCCTGCACGTCTCTCAGATTCAGAGAA
TGAAGAACCTTCTCGAGGCCAGATGACACAGACACATCGCTCGGCATTTGTTTCCAAGAACAACTCCTAC
TCCTTAGCTTTCCTGGCAGGGAAGCTAAACTCCAAGGTGGAAAGGAGTCAGAGCTGTAGTGACACAGCCC
AGGAAAGAGCGAAGAGCAGAGTCAGAGCAGTTCCAGGCAACAAAGCCAAGGTCACAACTATGACTCCAGC
CTCCAACCCCATCATTGGTGTCCTCTTGTCAACTCAAAACAACCGCTGCGTCTCGGCCCCTGACTTAACC
ATCGAAAAGCGTCTACCCTTCAGCTCCCTTTCATCCTTGGCTTCCCTGCATAAGCCAGAGCGTTCTGTCA
GCCCTGAGAGCAATGACAGCATCTCCGAAGAACTAAACCATTTCAAGCCCATTGTCTGCTCACCATGTAC
TCCTCCCAAGAGACTCCCTGATGGCCGTGTGCTAAGTCCTCTCATCATCAAATCAACTCCACGCAACCTA
AACAGAAGCCTGCAGAAGCAGACTTCTTATGAGGCCAGTCCACGGATCCTCAAAAAGTGGGAACAGATCT
TTCAGGAGCGGCAGATCAAAAAGACCCTTTCAAAAGCCACTCTTACCTCTCTGGCTCCTGAAATGGGGGA
AGAGTTACTAGGCTCTGAAGGTATCCATTCTAGCAAGGAGAAGCCACTTGTGGCTGTAAATACAAGATTA
TCTGGTGGGCAGGTCCTCTCTGAGTATACTGGACCCACCTCTGCTGATCTTGATCATTTCCCCTCTGTTA
GCCAAACAAAAGCAGAACAGGACAGTGATAATAAAAGTAGCACTGAGATCCCACTGGAAACCTGCTGTTC
CTCAGAACTCAAAGGGGGAGGCAGTGGGACTTCTTTGGAGAGGGAGCAGTTTGAGGGGTTAGGGTCAACT
CCAGATGCCAAGTTAGACAAAACCTGTATAAGCAGAGCCATGAAAATCACCACAGTTAATTCAGTGCTAC
CCCAAAACAGTGTTTTGGGTGGAGTCCTCAAAACAAAGCAACAATTGAAGACATTAAATCATTTTGATCT
GACTAATGGTGTTCTAGTTGAGAGCCTAAGTGAAGAGCCACTTCCTTCTTTGCGTCGAGGCCGGAAAAGA
CACTGCAAGACCAAGCACTTAGAACAAAATGGCTCCCTTAAAAAACTGCGACAAACCAGTGGGGAGGTGG
GTCTGGCCCCAACAGACCCAGTCCTGCGAGAGATGGAGCAGAAGCTTCAGCAAGAGGAAGAAGACCGACA
GTTGGCTCTGCAGTTGCAGCGCATGTTCGACAATGAGAGGCGGACTGTGAGCCGGCGAAAAGGAAGTGTG
GATCAGTATCTCCTACGGTCCAGCAACATGGCCGGGGCCAAGTAGAACCCAGCTTTCTTGTACAAAGTGG
CTCGAGCAGGGATCCGCCCCTCTCCCTCCCCCCCCCCTAACGTTACTGGCCGAAGCCGCTTGGAATAAGG
CCGGTGTGCGTTTGTCTATATGTTATTTTCCACCATATTGCCGTCTTTTGGCAATGTGAGGGCCCGGAAA
CCTGGCCCTGTCTTCTTGACGAGCATTCCTAGGGGTCTTTCCCCTCTCGCCAAAGGAATGCAAGGTCTGT
TGAATGTCGTGAAGGAAGCGTAGGAATTCGCCAGCACAGTGGTCGACCCTGTGGAATGTGTGTCAGTTAG
GGTGTGGAAAGTCCCCAGGCTCCCCAGCAGGCAGAAGTATGCAAAGCATGCATCTCAATTAGTCAGCAAC
CAGGTGTGGAAAGTCCCCAGGCTCCCCAGCAGGCAGAAGTATGCAAAGCATGCATCTCAATTAGTCAGCA
ACCATAGTCCCGCCCCTAACTCCGCCCATCCCGCCCCTAACTCCGCCCAGTTCCGCCCATTCTCCGCCCC
ATGGCTGACTAATTTTTTTTATTTATGCAGAGGCCGAGGCCGCCTCGGCCTCTGAGCTATTCCAGAAGTA
GTGAGGAGGCTTTTTTGGAGGCCTAGGCTTTTGCAAAAAGCTTACCATGACCGAGTACAAGCCCACGGTG
CGCCTCGCCACCCGCGACGACGTCCCCAGGGCCGTACGCACCCTCGCCGCCGCGTTCGCCGACTACCCCG
CCACGCGCCACACCGTCGATCCGGACCGCCACATCGAGCGGGTCACCGAGCTGCAAGAACTCTTCCTCAC
GCGCGTCGGGCTCGACATCGGCAAGGTGTGGGTCGCGGACGACGGCGCCGCGGTGGCGGTCTGGACCACG
CCGGAGAGCGTCGAAGCGGGGGCGGTGTTCGCCGAGATCGGCCCGCGCATGGCCGAGTTGAGCGGTTCCC
GGCTGGCCGCGCAGCAACAGATGGAAGGCCTCCTGGCGCCGCACCGGCCCAAGGAGCCCGCGTGGTTCCT
GGCCACCGTCGGCGTCTCGCCCGACCACCAGGGCAAGGGTCTGGGCAGCGCCGTCGTGCTCCCCGGAGTG
GAGGCGGCCGAGCGCGCCGGGGTGCCCGCCTTCCTGGAGACCTCCGCGCCCCGCAACCTCCCCTTCTACG
AGCGGCTCGGCTTCACCGTCACCGCCGACGTCGAGGTGCCCGAAGGACCGCGCACCTGGTGCATGACCCG
CAAGCCCGGTGCCTGACGCCCGCCCCACGACCCGCAGCGCCCGACCGAAAGGAGCGCACGACCCCATGCA
TCGATAAAATAAAAGATTTTATTTAGTCTCCAGAAAAAGGGGGGAATGAAAGACCCCACCTGTAGGTTTG
GCAAGCTAGCTTAAGTAACGCCATTTTGCAAGGCATGGAAAAATACATAACTGAGAATAGAGAAGTTCAG
ATCAAGGTCAGGAACAGATGGAACAGCTGAATATGGGCCAAACAGGATATCTGTGGTAAGCAGTTCCTGC
CCCGGCTCAGGGCCAAGAACAGATGGAACAGCTGAATATGGGCCAAACAGGATATCTGTGGTAAGCAGTT
CCTGCCCCGGCTCAGGGCCAAGAACAGATGGTCCCCAGATGCGGTCCAGCCCTCAGCAGTTTCTAGAGAA
CCATCAGATGTTTCCAGGGTGCCCCAAGGACCTGAAATGACCCTGTGCCTTATTTGAACTAACCAATCAG
TTCGCTTCTCGCTTCTGTTCGCGCGCTTCTGCTCCCCGAGCTCAATAAAAGAGCCCACAACCCCTCACTC
GGGGCGCCAGTCCTCCGATTGACTGAGTCGCCCGGGTACCCGTGTATCCAATAAACCCTCTTGCAGTTGC
ATCCGACTTGTGGTCTCGCTGTTCCTTGGGAGGGTCTCCTCTGAGTGATTGACTACCCGTCAGCGGGGGT
CTTTCACATGCAGCATGTATCAAAATTAATTTGGTTTTTTTTCTTAAGTATTTACATTAAATGGCCATAG
TTGCATTAATGAATCGGCCAACGCGCGGGGAGAGGCGGTTTGCGTATTGGGCGCTCTTCCGCTTCCTCGC
TCACTGACTCGCTGCGCTCGGTCGTTCGGCTGCGGCGAGCGGTATCAGCTCACTCAAAGGCGGTAATACG
GTTATCCACAGAATCAGGGGATAACGCAGGAAAGAACATGTGAGCAAAAGGCCAGCAAAAGGCCAGGAAC
CGTAAAAAGGCCGCGTTGCTGGCGTTTTTCCATAGGCTCCGCCCCCCTGACGAGCATCACAAAAATCGAC
GCTCAAGTCAGAGGTGGCGAAACCCGACAGGACTATAAAGATACCAGGCGTTTCCCCCTGGAAGCTCCCT
CGTGCGCTCTCCTGTTCCGACCCTGCCGCTTACCGGATACCTGTCCGCCTTTCTCCCTTCGGGAAGCGTG
GCGCTTTCTCATAGCTCACGCTGTAGGTATCTCAGTTCGGTGTAGGTCGTTCGCTCCAAGCTGGGCTGTG
TGCACGAACCCCCCGTTCAGCCCGACCGCTGCGCCTTATCCGGTAACTATCGTCTTGAGTCCAACCCGGT
AAGACACGACTTATCGCCACTGGCAGCAGCCACTGGTAACAGGATTAGCAGAGCGAGGTATGTAGGCGGT
GCTACAGAGTTCTTGAAGTGGTGGCCTAACTACGGCTACACTAGAAGAACAGTATTTGGTATCTGCGCTC
TGCTGAAGCCAGTTACCTTCGGAAAAAGAGTTGGTAGCTCTTGATCCGGCAAACAAACCACCGCTGGTAG
CGGTGGTTTTTTTGTTTGCAAGCAGCAGATTACGCGCAGAAAAAAAGGATCTCAAGAAGATCCTTTGATC
TTTTCTACGGGGTCTGACGCTCAGTGGAACGAAAACTCACGTTAAGGGATTTTGGTCATGAGATTATCAA
AAAGGATCTTCACCTAGATCCTTTTGCGGCCGCAAATCAATCTAAAGTATATATGAGTAAACTTGGTCTG
ACAGTTACCAATGCTTAATCAGTGAGGCACCTATCTCAGCGATCTGTCTATTTCGTTCATCCATAGTTGC
CTGACTCCCCGTCGTGTAGATAACTACGATACGGGAGGGCTTACCATCTGGCCCCAGTGCTGCAATGATA
CCGCGAGACCCACGCTCACCGGCTCCAGATTTATCAGCAATAAACCAGCCAGCCGGAAGGGCCGAGCGCA
GAAGTGGTCCTGCAACTTTATCCGCCTCCATCCAGTCTATTAATTGTTGCCGGGAAGCTAGAGTAAGTAG
TTCGCCAGTTAATAGTTTGCGCAACGTTGTTGCCATTGCTACAGGCATCGTGGTGTCACGCTCGTCGTTT
GGTATGGCTTCATTCAGCTCCGGTTCCCAACGATCAAGGCGAGTTACATGATCCCCCATGTTGTGCAAAA
AAGCGGTTAGCTCCTTCGGTCCTCCGATCGTTGTCAGAAGTAAGTTGGCCGCAGTGTTATCACTCATGGT
TATGGCAGCACTGCATAATTCTCTTACTGTCATGCCATCCGTAAGATGCTTTTCTGTGACTGGTGAGTAC
TCAACCAAGTCATTCTGAGAATAGTGTATGCGGCGACCGAGTTGCTCTTGCCCGGCGTCAATACGGGATA
ATACCGCGCCACATAGCAGAACTTTAAAAGTGCTCATCATTGGAAAACGTTCTTCGGGGCGAAAACTCTC
AAGGATCTTACCGCTGTTGAGATCCAGTTCGATGTAACCCACTCGTGCACCCAACTGATCTTCAGCATCT
TTTACTTTCACCAGCGTTTCTGGGTGAGCAAAAACAGGAAGGCAAAATGCCGCAAAAAAGGGAATAAGGG
CGACACGGAAATGTTGAATACTCATACTCTTCCTTTTTCAATATTATTGAAGCATTTATCAGGGTTATTG
TCTCATGAGCGGATACATATTTGAATGTATTTAGAAAAATAAACAAATAGGGGTTCCGCGCACATTTCCC
CGAAAAGTGCCACCTGCAGCCTGAATATGGGCCAAACAGGATATCTGTGGTAAGCAGTTCCTGCCCCGGC
TCAGGGCCAAGAACAGATGGAACAGCTGAATATGGGCCAAACAGGATATCTGTGGTAAGCAGTTCCTGCC
CCGGCTCAGGGCCAAGAACAGATGGTCCCCAGATGCGGTCCAGCCCTCAGCAGTTTCTAGAGAACCATCA
GATGTTTCCAGGGTGCCCCAAGGACCTGAAATGACCCTGTGCCTTATTTGAACTAACCAATCAGTTCGCT
TCTCGCTTCTGTTCGCGCGCTTCTGCTCCCCGAGCTCAATAAAAGAGCCCACAACCCCTCACTCGGGGCG
CCAGTCCTCCGATTGACTGAGTCGCCCGGGTACCCGTGTATCCAATAAACCCTCTTGCAGTTGCATCCGA
CTTGTGGTCTCGCTGTTCCTTGGGAGGGTCTCCTCTGAGTGATTGACTACCCGTCAGCGGGGGTCTTTCA
TTTGGGGGCTCGTCCGGGATCGGGAGACCCCTGCCCAGGGACCACCGACCCACCACCGGGAGGCAAGCTG
GCCAGCAACTTATCTGTGTCTGTCCGATTGTCTAGTGTCTATGACTGATTTTATGCGCCTGCGTCGGTAC
TAGTTAGCTAACTAGCTCTGTATCTGGCGGACCCGTGGTGGAACTGACGAGTTCTGAACACCCGGCCGCA
ACCCTGGGAGACGTCCCAGGGACTTTGGGGGCCGTTTTTGTGGCCCGACCTGAGGAAGGGAGTCGATGTG
GAATCCGACCCCGTCAGGATATGTGGTTCTGGTAGGAGACGAGAACCTAAAACAGTTCCCGCCTCCGTCT
GAATTTTTGCTTTCGGTTTGGAACCGAAGCCGCGCGTCTTGTCTGCTGCAGCGCTGCAGCATCGTTCTGT
GTTGTCTCTGTCTGACTGTGTTTCTGTATTTGTCTGAAAATTAGGGCCAGACTGTTACCACTCCCTTAAG
TTTGACCTTAGGTCACTGGAAAGATGTCGAGCGGATCGCTCACAACCAGTCGGTAGATGTCAAGAAGAGA
CGTTGGGTTACCTTCTGCTCTGCAGAATGGCCAACCTTTAACGTCGGATGGCCGCGAGACGGCACCTTTA
ACCGAGACCTCATCACCCAGGTTAAGATCAAGGTCTTTTCACCTGGCCCGCATGGACACCCAGACCAGGT
CCCCTACATCGTGACCTGGGAAGCCTTGGCTTTTGACCCCCCTCCCTGGGTCAAGCCCTTTGTACACCCT
AAGCCTCCGCCTCCTCTTCCTCCATCCGCCCCGTCTCTCCCCCTTGAACCTCCTCGTTCGACCCCGCCTC
GATCCTCCCTTTATCCAGCCCTCACTCCTTCTCTAGGCGCCGGCCGGATCCCAGTGTGGTGGTACTAATA
GTAATCAATTACGGGGTCATTAGTTCATAGCCCATATA
