>Addgene plasmid #99392 | pMH-SFB-RNF169 | addgene partial sequence | sequence record 190609 | Addgene Partial NGS Result
TGGAGTTCCGCGTTACATAACTTACGGTAAATGGCCCGCCTGGCTGACCGCCCAACGACCCCCGCCCATT
GACGTCAATAATGACGTATGTTCCCATAGTAACGCCAATAGGGACTTTCCATTGACGTCAATGGGTGGAG
TATTTACGGTAAACTGCCCACTTGGCAGTACATCAAGTGTATCATATGCCAAGTACGCCCCCTATTGACG
TCAATGACGGTAAATGGCCCGCCTGGCATTATGCCCAGTACATGACCTTATGGGACTTTCCTACTTGGCA
GTACATCTACGTATTAGTCATCGCTATTACCATGGTGATGCGGTTTTGGCAGTACATCAATGGGCGTGGA
TAGCGGTTTGACTCACGGGGATTTCCAAGTCTCCACCCCATTGACGTCAATGGGAGTTTGTTTTGGCACC
AAAATCAACGGGACTTTCCAAAATGTCGTAACAACTCCGCCCCATTGACGCAAATGGGCGGTAGGCGTGT
ACGGTGGGAGGTCTATATAAGCAGAGCTGGTTTAGTGAACCGTCAGATCCGCTAGCGCTACCGGACTCAG
ATCTCGAGGCCACCATGAAAGAAACCGCTGCTGCTAAATTCGAACGCCAGCACATGGACAGCGGAGCCGG
CGCAGGAGCCGGCGCTGACGCGCCTGACTACAAAGACGATGACGACAAGGGAGATTACAAGGATGACGAT
GACAAAGGCGCGTCGATGGACGAGAAGACCACCGGCTGGCGGGGCGGCCACGTGGTGGAGGGCCTGGCCG
GCGAGCTGGAGCAGCTGCGGGCCAGGCTGGAGCACCACCCTCAGGGCCAGCGGGAGCCCTCCGGCGGCTG
CAAGCTGGGCGGCGCGCCTGAATTCTGCAGTCGACGGTACCGCGGGCCCATCGCTCGAGAGACAAGTTTG
TACAAAAAAGCAGGCTTCATGGCGGCTGCAGGTCCGAGTACTCGGGCCTCTTCCGCGGCGGCAGCAGCCG
CTCTGAGTCGGCGGGGCCGGCGGGGCCGCTGTGACGAGACGGCGGCAGCTAAGACTGGGGCCCCAGGCCC
GGCTTCTGGACCTTCGCTGTTGGTGTTGGGACGGGGGCGCGGCTGCCGCGGGGCCCAGGCCAGAGCAGGA
GCCGCGTGCCGCGCCTGCGGAGCCAGACTTTATATTCAGAGCACCAATCAAATTAAGCAAGCCTGGGGAA
CTTCGTGAGGAATATGAAAGCTTGAGAAAGCTGAGAGAAGAAAAGTTACAAGAGGAAAAACCCTCTGAAG
ATCAAATCCACAAGCTGTTACCAGAGGATACAGAAACAGGGAAAAGGAAAATGGATGAACAGAAAAAAAG
AGATGAACCATTAGTACTGAAAACAAATCTGGAACGTTGTCCTGCACGTCTCTCAGATTCAGAGAATGAA
GAACCTTCTCGAGGCCAGATGACACAGACACATCGCTCGGCATTTGTTTCCAAGAACAACTCCTACTCCT
TAGCTTTCCTGGCAGGGAAGCTAAACTCCAAGGTGGAAAGGAGTCAGAGCTGTAGTGACACAGCCCAGGA
AAGAGCGAAGAGCAGAGTCAGAGCAGTTCCAGGCAACAAAGCCAAGGTCACAACTATGACTCCAGCCTCC
AACCCCATCATTGGTGTCCTCTTGTCAACTCAAAACAACCGCTGCGTCTCGGCCCCTGACTTAACCATCG
AAAAGCGTCTACCCTTCAGCTCCCTTTCATCCTTGGCTTCCCTGCATAAGCCAGAGCGTTCTGTCAGCCC
TGAGAGCAATGACAGCATCTCCGAAGAACTAAACCATTTCAAGCCCATTGTCTGCTCACCATGTACTCCT
CCCAAGAGACTCCCTGATGGCCGTGTGCTAAGTCCTCTCATCATCAAATCAACTCCACGCAACCTAAACA
GAAGCCTGCAGAAGCAGACTTCTTATGAGGCCAGTCCACGGATCCTCAAAAAGTGGGAACAGATCTTTCA
GGAGCGGCAGATCAAAAAGACCCTTTCAAAAGCCACTCTTACCTCTCTGGCTCCTGAAATGGGGGAAGAG
TTACTAGGCTCTGAAGGTATCCATTCTAGCAAGGAGAAGCCACTTGTGGCTGTAAATACAAGATTATCTG
GTGGGCAGGTCCTCTCTGAGTATACTGGACCCACCTCTGCTGATCTTGATCATTTCCCCTCTGTTAGCCA
AACAAAAGCAGAACAGGACAGTGATAATAAAAGTAGCACTGAGATCCCACTGGAAACCTGCTGTTCCTCA
GAACTCAAAGGGGGAGGCAGTGGGACTTCTTTGGAGAGGGAGCAGTTTGAGGGGTTAGGGTCAACTCCAG
ATGCCAAGTTAGACAAAACCTGTATAAGCAGAGCCATGAAAATCACCACAGTTAATTCAGTGCTACCCCA
AAACAGTGTTTTGGGTGGAGTCCTCAAAACAAAGCAACAATTGAAGACATTAAATCATTTTGATCTGACT
AATGGTGTTCTAGTTGAGAGCCTAAGTGAAGAGCCACTTCCTTCTTTGCGTCGAGGCCGGAAAAGACACT
GCAAGACCAAGCACTTAGAACAAAATGGCTCCCTTAAAAAACTGCGACAAACCAGTGGGGAGGTGGGTCT
GGCCCCAACAGACCCAGTCCTGCGAGAGATGGAGCAGAAGCTTCAGCAAGAGGAAGAAGACCGACAGTTG
GCTCTGCAGTTGCAGCGCATGTTCGACAATGAGAGGCGGACTGTGAGCCGGCGAAAAGGAAGTGTGGATC
AGTATCTCCTACGGTCCAGCAACATGGCCGGGGCCAAGTAGAACCCAGCTTTCTTGTACAAAGTGGCTCG
AGCAGGGATCCGCCCCTCTCCCTCCCCCCCCCCTAACGTTACTGGCCGAAGCCGCTTGGAATAAGGCCGG
TGTGCGTTTGTCTATATGTTATTTTCCACCATATTGCCGTCTTTTGGCAATGTGAGGGCCCGGAAACCTG
GCCCTGTCTTCTTGACGAGCATTCCTAGGGGTCTTTCCCCTCTCGCCAAAGGAATGCAAGGTCTGTTGAA
TGTCGTGAAGGAAGCGTAGGAATTCGCCAGCACAGTGGTCGACCCTGTGGAATGTGTGTCAGTTAGGGTG
TGGAAAGTCCCCAGGCTCCCCAGCAGGCAGAAGTATGCAAAGCATGCATCTCAATTAGTCAGCAACCAGG
TGTGGAAAGTCCCCAGGCTCCCCAGCAGGCAGAAGTATGCAAAGCATGCATCTCAATTAGTCAGCAACCA
TAGTCCCGCCCCTAACTCCGCCCATCCCGCCCCTAACTCCGCCCAGTTCCGCCCATTCTCCGCCCCATGG
CTGACTAATTTTTTTTATTTATGCAGAGGCCGAGGCCGCCTCGGCCTCTGAGCTATTCCAGAAGTAGTGA
GGAGGCTTTTTTGGAGGCCTAGGCTTTTGCAAAAAGCTTACCATGACCGAGTACAAGCCCACGGTGCGCC
TCGCCACCCGCGACGACGTCCCCAGGGCCGTACGCACCCTCGCCGCCGCGTTCGCCGACTACCCCGCCAC
GCGCCACACCGTCGATCCGGACCGCCACATCGAGCGGGTCACCGAGCTGCAAGAACTCTTCCTCACGCGC
GTCGGGCTCGACATCGGCAAGGTGTGGGTCGCGGACGACGGCGCCGCGGTGGCGGTCTGGACCACGCCGG
AGAGCGTCGAAGCGGGGGCGGTGTTCGCCGAGATCGGCCCGCGCATGGCCGAGTTGAGCGGTTCCCGGCT
GGCCGCGCAGCAACAGATGGAAGGCCTCCTGGCGCCGCACCGGCCCAAGGAGCCCGCGTGGTTCCTGGCC
ACCGTCGGCGTCTCGCCCGACCACCAGGGCAAGGGTCTGGGCAGCGCCGTCGTGCTCCCCGGAGTGGAGG
CGGCCGAGCGCGCCGGGGTGCCCGCCTTCCTGGAGACCTCCGCGCCCCGCAACCTCCCCTTCTACGAGCG
GCTCGGCTTCACCGTCACCGCCGACGTCGAGGTGCCCGAAGGACCGCGCACCTGGTGCATGACCCGCAAG
CCCGGTGCCTGACGCCCGCCCCACGACCCGCAGCGCCCGACCGAAAGGAGCGCACGACCCCATGCATCGA
TAAAATAAAAGATTTTATTTAGTCTCCAGAAAAAGGGGGGAATGAAAGACCCCACCTGTAGGTTTGGCAA
GCTAGCTTAAGTAACGCCATTTTGCAAGGCATGGAAAAATACATAACTGAGAATAGAGAAGTTCAGATCA
AGGTCAGGAACAGATGGAACAGCTGAATATGGGCCAAACAGGATATCTGTGGTAAGCAGTTCCTGCCCCG
GCTCAGGGCCAAGAACAGATGGAACAGCTGAATATGGGCCAAACAGGATATCTGTGGTAAGCAGTTCCTG
CCCCGGCTCAGGGCCAAGAACAGATGGTCCCCAGATGCGGTCCAGCCCTCAGCAGTTTCTAGAGAACCAT
CAGATGTTTCCAGGGTGCCCCAAGGACCTGAAATGACCCTGTGCCTTATTTGAACTAACCAATCAGTTCG
CTTCTCGCTTCTGTTCGCGCGCTTCTGCTCCCCGAGCTCAATAAAAGAGCCCACAACCCCTCACTCGGGG
CGCCAGTCCTCCGATTGACTGAGTCGCCCGGGTACCCGTGTATCCAATAAACCCTCTTGCAGTTGCATCC
GACTTGTGGTCTCGCTGTTCCTTGGGAGGGTCTCCTCTGAGTGATTGACTACCCGTCAGCGGGGGTCTTT
CACATGCAGCATGTATCAAAATTAATTTGGTTTTTTTTCTTAAGTATTTACATTAAATGGCCATAGTTGC
ATTAATGAATCGGCCAACGCGCGGGGAGAGGCGGTTTGCGTATTGGGCGCTCTTCCGCTTCCTCGCTCAC
TGACTCGCTGCGCTCGGTCGTTCGGCTGCGGCGAGCGGTATCAGCTCACTCAAAGGCGGTAATACGGTTA
TCCACAGAATCAGGGGATAACGCAGGAAAGAACATGTGAGCAAAAGGCCAGCAAAAGGCCAGGAACCGTA
AAAAGGCCGCGTTGCTGGCGTTTTTCCATAGGCTCCGCCCCCCTGACGAGCATCACAAAAATCGACGCTC
AAGTCAGAGGTGGCGAAACCCGACAGGACTATAAAGATACCAGGCGTTTCCCCCTGGAAGCTCCCTCGTG
CGCTCTCCTGTTCCGACCCTGCCGCTTACCGGATACCTGTCCGCCTTTCTCCCTTCGGGAAGCGTGGCGC
TTTCTCATAGCTCACGCTGTAGGTATCTCAGTTCGGTGTAGGTCGTTCGCTCCAAGCTGGGCTGTGTGCA
CGAACCCCCCGTTCAGCCCGACCGCTGCGCCTTATCCGGTAACTATCGTCTTGAGTCCAACCCGGTAAGA
CACGACTTATCGCCACTGGCAGCAGCCACTGGTAACAGGATTAGCAGAGCGAGGTATGTAGGCGGTGCTA
CAGAGTTCTTGAAGTGGTGGCCTAACTACGGCTACACTAGAAGAACAGTATTTGGTATCTGCGCTCTGCT
GAAGCCAGTTACCTTCGGAAAAAGAGTTGGTAGCTCTTGATCCGGCAAACAAACCACCGCTGGTAGCGGT
GGTTTTTTTGTTTGCAAGCAGCAGATTACGCGCAGAAAAAAAGGATCTCAAGAAGATCCTTTGATCTTTT
CTACGGGGTCTGACGCTCAGTGGAACGAAAACTCACGTTAAGGGATTTTGGTCATGAGATTATCAAAAAG
GATCTTCACCTAGATCCTTTTGCGGCCGCAAATCAATCTAAAGTATATATGAGTAAACTTGGTCTGACAG
TTACCAATGCTTAATCAGTGAGGCACCTATCTCAGCGATCTGTCTATTTCGTTCATCCATAGTTGCCTGA
CTCCCCGTCGTGTAGATAACTACGATACGGGAGGGCTTACCATCTGGCCCCAGTGCTGCAATGATACCGC
GAGACCCACGCTCACCGGCTCCAGATTTATCAGCAATAAACCAGCCAGCCGGAAGGGCCGAGCGCAGAAG
TGGTCCTGCAACTTTATCCGCCTCCATCCAGTCTATTAATTGTTGCCGGGAAGCTAGAGTAAGTAGTTCG
CCAGTTAATAGTTTGCGCAACGTTGTTGCCATTGCTACAGGCATCGTGGTGTCACGCTCGTCGTTTGGTA
TGGCTTCATTCAGCTCCGGTTCCCAACGATCAAGGCGAGTTACATGATCCCCCATGTTGTGCAAAAAAGC
GGTTAGCTCCTTCGGTCCTCCGATCGTTGTCAGAAGTAAGTTGGCCGCAGTGTTATCACTCATGGTTATG
GCAGCACTGCATAATTCTCTTACTGTCATGCCATCCGTAAGATGCTTTTCTGTGACTGGTGAGTACTCAA
CCAAGTCATTCTGAGAATAGTGTATGCGGCGACCGAGTTGCTCTTGCCCGGCGTCAATACGGGATAATAC
CGCGCCACATAGCAGAACTTTAAAAGTGCTCATCATTGGAAAACGTTCTTCGGGGCGAAAACTCTCAAGG
ATCTTACCGCTGTTGAGATCCAGTTCGATGTAACCCACTCGTGCACCCAACTGATCTTCAGCATCTTTTA
CTTTCACCAGCGTTTCTGGGTGAGCAAAAACAGGAAGGCAAAATGCCGCAAAAAAGGGAATAAGGGCGAC
ACGGAAATGTTGAATACTCATACTCTTCCTTTTTCAATATTATTGAAGCATTTATCAGGGTTATTGTCTC
ATGAGCGGATACATATTTGAATGTATTTAGAAAAATAAACAAATAGGGGTTCCGCGCACATTTCCCCGAA
AAGTGCCACCTGCAGCCTGAATATGGGCCAAACAGGATATCTGTGGTAAGCAGTTCCTGCCCCGGCTCAG
GGCCAAGAACAGATGGAACAGCTGAATATGGGCCAAACAGGATATCTGTGGTAAGCAGTTCCTGCCCCGG
CTCAGGGCCAAGAACAGATGGTCCCCAGATGCGGTCCAGCCCTCAGCAGTTTCTAGAGAACCATCAGATG
TTTCCAGGGTGCCCCAAGGACCTGAAATGACCCTGTGCCTTATTTGAACTAACCAATCAGTTCGCTTCTC
GCTTCTGTTCGCGCGCTTCTGCTCCCCGAGCTCAATAAAAGAGCCCACAACCCCTCACTCGGGGCGCCAG
TCCTCCGATTGACTGAGTCGCCCGGGTACCCGTGTATCCAATAAACCCTCTTGCAGTTGCATCCGACTTG
TGGTCTCGCTGTTCCTTGGGAGGGTCTCCTCTGAGTGATTGACTACCCGTCAGCGGGGGTCTTTCATTTG
GGGGCTCGTCCGGGATCGGGAGACCCCTGCCCAGGGACCACCGACCCACCACCGGGAGGCAAGCTGGCCA
GCAACTTATCTGTGTCTGTCCGATTGTCTAGTGTCTATGACTGATTTTATGCGCCTGCGTCGGTACTAGT
TAGCTAACTAGCTCTGTATCTGGCGGACCCGTGGTGGAACTGACGAGTTCTGAACACCCGGCCGCAACCC
TGGGAGACGTCCCAGGGACTTTGGGGGCCGTTTTTGTGGCCCGACCTGAGGAAGGGAGTCGATGTGGAAT
CCGACCCCGTCAGGATATGTGGTTCTGGTAGGAGACGAGAACCTAAAACAGTTCCCGCCTCCGTCTGAAT
TTTTGCTTTCGGTTTGGAACCGAAGCCGCGCGTCTTGTCTGCTGCAGCGCTGCAGCATCGTTCTGTGTTG
TCTCTGTCTGACTGTGTTTCTGTATTTGTCTGAAAATTAGGGCCAGACTGTTACCACTCCCTTAAGTTTG
ACCTTAGGTCACTGGAAAGATGTCGAGCGGATCGCTCACAACCAGTCGGTAGATGTCAAGAAGAGACGTT
GGGTTACCTTCTGCTCTGCAGAATGGCCAACCTTTAACGTCGGATGGCCGCGAGACGGCACCTTTAACCG
AGACCTCATCACCCAGGTTAAGATCAAGGTCTTTTCACCTGGCCCGCATGGACACCCAGACCAGGTCCCC
TACATCGTGACCTGGGAAGCCTTGGCTTTTGACCCCCCTCCCTGGGTCAAGCCCTTTGTACACCCTAAGC
CTCCGCCTCCTCTTCCTCCATCCGCCCCGTCTCTCCCCCTTGAACCTCCTCGTTCGACCCCGCCTCGATC
CTCCCTTTATCCAGCCCTCACTCCTTCTCTAGGCGCCGGCCGGATCCCAGTGTGGTGGTACTAATAGTAA
TCAATTACGGGGTCATTAGTTCATAGCCCATATA
