>Addgene plasmid #99392 | pMH-SFB-RNF169 | addgene partial sequence | sequence record 192440 | CMV-F2 5'-GGTCTATATAAGCAGAGCTGGT-3'
GCTAGCGCTACCGGACTCAGATCTCGAGGCCACCATGAAAGAAACCGCTGCTGCTAAATTCGAACGCCAG
CACATGGACAGCGGAGCCGGCGCAGGAGCCGGCGCTGACGCGCCTGACTACAAAGACGATGACGACAAGG
GAGATTACAAGGATGACGATGACAAAGGCGCGTCGATGGACGAGAAGACCACCGGCTGGCGGGGCGGCCA
CGTGGTGGAGGGCCTGGCCGGCGAGCTGGAGCAGCTGCGGGCCAGGCTGGAGCACCACCCTCAGGGCCAG
CGGGAGCCCTCCGGCGGCTGCAAGCTGGGCGGCGCGCCTGAATTCTGCAGTCGACGGTACCGCGGGCCCA
TCGCTCGAGAGACAAGTTTGTACAAAAAAGCAGGCTTCATGGCGGCTGCAGGTCCGAGTACTCGGGCCTC
TTCCGCGGCGGCAGCAGCCGCTCTGAGTCGGCGGGGCCGGCGGGGCCGCTGTGACGAGACGGCGGCAGCT
AAGACTGGGGCCCCAGGCCCGGCTTCTGGACCTTCGCTGTTGGTGTTGTCGCCGCCGTTGCTGCAGCCGC
CGCTGCCGCCGCGGCCGGAGGAATCGGGCTGCGCCGGGTGCCTGGAGCCCCCCGGAGAAGCAGCGGCCCT
GCCGTGCGGCCACTCGCTTTGCCGAGGCTGCGCCCAACGCGCCGCCGACGCGGCGGGCCCGGGTTGCCCT
CGCTGCC
